Addgene plasmid #144785: TFORF3309
Purpose: Lentiviral vector for overexpressing transcription factor ORFs with unique 24-bp barcodes. Barcodes facilitate identification of transcription factors in pooled screens.
Depositing lab: Feng Zhang. Depositing organization: Broad Institute. Publication: A transcription factor atlas of directed differentiation. Joung J, Ma S, Tay T, Geiger-Schuller KR, Kirchgatterer PC, Verdine VK, Guo B, Arias-Garcia MA, Allen WE, Singh A, Kuksenko O, Abudayyeh OO, Gootenberg JS, Fu Z, Macrae RK, Buenrostro JD, Regev A, Zhang F. Cell. 2023 Jan 5;186(1):209-229.e26. doi: 10.1016/j.cell.2022.11.026. PubMed 36608654.
Backbone
  Vector backbone: pLX_TRC317
  Backbone manufacturer: Broad Institute Genetic Perturbation Platform
  Backbone size w/o insert (bp): 8264
  Vector type: Mammalian Expression, Lentiviral
  Selectable markers: Puromycin
Growth in bacteria
  Bacterial resistance: Ampicillin, 100 μg/mL
  Growth temperature: 37°C
  Growth strain: NEB Stable
  Copy number: High Copy
Gene/Insert
  Gene/Insert name: DCP1A
  Species: H. sapiens (human)
  Insert size (bp): 1952
  Entrez Gene: DCP1A (a.k.a. HSA275986, Nbla00360, SMAD4IP1, SMIF)
  Promoter: EF1a
  Tag / fusion protein: V5 (C terminal on insert)
  Cloning method: Gateway Cloning
  Sequencing primers: 5′ GGGTGGAGACTGAAGTTAGGCCAG; 3′ CACATAGCGTAAAAGGAGCAACATAG
Resource information
  A portion of this plasmid was derived from a plasmid made by: Broad Institute Genetic Perturbation Platform
Terms and licenses: Academic/Nonprofit Terms; Industry Terms: Not Available to Industry
Depositor comments: NM_018403.6 Please test multiple small colonies in case of plasmid recombination. To make this collection available in a timely manner, a portion of this collection was not fully sequenced by Addgene. If an Addgene verified full plasmid sequence is not available, please contact us prior to placing an order to request the full sequence.
How to cite: TFORF3309 was a gift from Feng Zhang (Addgene plasmid # 144785 ; http://n2t.net/addgene:144785 ; RRID:Addgene_144785)
