[The description below was written by a language model from this plasmid's Addgene catalogue record and pLannotate feature annotations shown in this document.]
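Description:
TFORF3309 is a lentiviral mammalian expression plasmid built on the pLX_TRC317 backbone and carrying the human DCP1A open reading frame. It belongs to a barcoded collection of transcription factor ORF constructs for pooled overexpression screens. It is maintained in E. coli through a high-copy ColE1/pUC-type origin with ampicillin resistance (AmpR), and an f1 origin and residual lac/T7/T3 cloning-vector elements are also present. The depositor notes that the plasmid can recombine, as is common for LTR-containing vectors. The sequenced record is about 10.2 kb, consistent with the stated backbone plus insert.

The viral portion has a third-generation, self-inactivating layout. An RSV promoter drives a truncated HIV-1 5' LTR, followed by the Ψ packaging signal with a partial gag fragment, the RRE for Rev-dependent export of the genomic RNA, a cPPT/CTS element, WPRE to enhance transcript expression, and a ΔU3 3' LTR followed by an SV40 polyadenylation signal. Within the transferred region, an SV40 early promoter drives puromycin N-acetyltransferase for selecting transduced cells. A separate EF-1α promoter drives DCP1A, which is flanked by the attB1 and attB2 sites left by Gateway cloning and fused at its C terminus to a V5 epitope tag for detection.

DCP1A is annotated as an mRNA-decapping factor that also contributes to TGF-β-stimulated transactivation. The catalogue describes a unique 24-bp barcode that identifies the ORF in pooled screens, but the feature table does not annotate it, so its position cannot be confirmed from this record. A short U6 promoter fragment is annotated between the V5 tag and WPRE. The construct is used for stable overexpression of the ORF, for example in directed-differentiation screens.
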