Features (pLannotate 1.2.2; 34 found; start..end, strand, type, name):
      5..231     +  promoter       RSV promoter: Rous sarcoma virus enhancer/promoter
    232..412     +  LTR            5' LTR (truncated): truncated 5' long terminal repeat (LTR) from HIV-1
    459..584     +  misc_feature   HIV-1 Ψ: packaging signal of human immunodeficiency virus type 1
    568..931     +  CDS            HIV-1 gag (fragment): gag protein from human immunodeficiency virus 1; gag
   1077..1310    +  misc_feature   RRE: The Rev response element (RRE) of HIV-1 allows for Rev-dependent mRNA export from the nucleus to the cytoplasm.
   1687..1713    +  CDS            Rev (fragment): human immunodeficiency virus 1 (HIV-1) Rev protein; rev; enhances nuclear export of unspliced and incompletely spliced viral mRNAs
   1720..1743    +  promoter       SV40 promoter (fragment): SV40 early promoter
   1744..1815    +  promoter       SV40 promoter (fragment): SV40 enhancer and early promoter
   1839..1974    +  rep_origin     SV40 ori: SV40 origin of replication
   2020..2616    +  CDS            PuroR (fragment): puromycin N-acetyltransferase; pac from Streptomyces; confers resistance to puromycin
   2665..2782    +  misc_feature   cPPT/CTS: central polypurine tract and central termination sequence of HIV-1
   2847..2913    +  CDS            small t antigen (fragment): SV40 (simian virus 40) small t antigen
   2920..4098    +  promoter       EF-1α promoter: strong constitutive promoter for human elongation factor EF-1α
   4119..4136    +  protein_bind   attB1 (fragment): mutant version of attB; core recombination site for the Gateway® BP reaction BP Clonase™
   4142..5887    +  CDS            DCP1A: DCP1A_HUMAN - Also known as SMIF. Experimental evidence at protein level: Swiss-Prot protein existence level 1. Necessary for the degradation of mRNAs, both in normal mRNA turnover and in nonsense-mediated mRNA decay. Removes the 7-methyl guanine cap structure from mRNA molecules, yielding a 5'-phosphorylated mRNA fragment and 7m-GDP. Contributes to the transactivation of target genes after stimulation by TGFB1. From Homo sapiens (Human).
   5890..5913    -  protein_bind   attB2: mutant version of attB; recombination site for the Gateway® BP reaction BP Clonase™
   5921..5962    +  CDS            V5 tag: epitope tag from simian virus 5
   5978..6031    +  promoter       U6 promoter (fragment): RNA polymerase III promoter for human U6 snRNA
   6073..6661    +  misc_feature   WPRE: woodchuck hepatitis virus posttranscriptional regulatory element
   6712..6731    +  misc_feature   cPPT/CTS (fragment): central polypurine tract and central termination sequence of HIV-1
   6733..6966    +  LTR            3' LTR (ΔU3): self-inactivating 3' long terminal repeat (LTR) from HIV-1
   7044..7165    +  polyA_signal   SV40 poly(A) signal: SV40 polyadenylation signal
   7205..7340    +  rep_origin     SV40 ori: SV40 origin of replication
   7361..7379    -  promoter       T7 promoter: promoter for bacteriophage T7 RNA polymerase
   7387..7542    +  CDS            lacZα (fragment): LacZα fragment of β-galactosidase; lacZ fragment
   7547..7975    +  rep_origin     f1 ori (sequence partly withheld): f1 bacteriophage origin of replication; arrow indicates direction of (+) strand synthesis
   8028..8132    +  promoter       AmpR promoter: bla
   8133..8993    +  CDS            AmpR: β-lactamase; bla; confers resistance to ampicillin, carbenicillin, and related antibiotics
   9164..9752    +  rep_origin     ori: high-copy-number ColE1/pMB1/pBR322/pUC origin of replication
   9935..10027   +  CDS            lacI (fragment): lac repressor; lacI; The lac repressor binds to the lac operator to inhibit transcription in E. coli. This inhibition can be relieved by adding lactose or isopropyl-β-D-thiogalactopyranoside (IPTG).
  10040..10061   +  protein_bind   CAP binding site: CAP binding activates transcription in the presence of cAMP. E. coli catabolite activator protein
  10076..10106   +  promoter       lac promoter: promoter for the E. coli lac operon
  10114..10130   +  protein_bind   lac operator: The lac repressor binds to the lac operator to inhibit transcription in E. coli. This inhibition can be relieved by adding lactose or isopropyl-β-D-thiogalactopyranoside (IPTG). lac repressor encoded by lacI
  10175..10193   +  promoter       T3 promoter: promoter for bacteriophage T3 RNA polymerase
>Addgene plasmid #144785 | TFORF3309 | addgene full sequence | sequence record 404368 | Addgene NGS Result
TTAATGTAGTCTTATGCAATACTCTTGTAGTCTTGCAACATGGTAACGATGAGTTAGCAACATGCCTTAC
AAGGAGAGAAAAAGCACCGTGCATGCCGATTGGTGGAAGTAAGGTGGTACGATCGTGCCTTATTAGGAAG
GCAACAGACGGGTCTGACATGGATTGGACGAACCACTGAATTGCCGCATTGCAGAGATATTGTATTTAAG
TGCCTAGCTCGATACATAAACGGGTCTCTCTGGTTAGACCAGATCTGAGCCTGGGAGCTCTCTGGCTAAC
TAGGGAACCCACTGCTTAAGCCTCAATAAAGCTTGCCTTGAGTGCTTCAAGTAGTGTGTGCCCGTCTGTT
GTGTGACTCTGGTAACTAGAGATCCCTCAGACCCTTTTAGTCAGTGTGGAAAATCTCTAGCAGTGGCGCC
CGAACAGGGACTTGAAAGCGAAAGGGAAACCAGAGGAGCTCTCTCGACGCAGGACTCGGCTTGCTGAAGC
GCGCACGGCAAGAGGCGAGGGGCGGCGACTGGTGAGTACGCCAAAAATTTTGACTAGCGGAGGCTAGAAG
GAGAGAGATGGGTGCGAGAGCGTCAGTATTAAGCGGGGGAGAATTAGATCGCGATGGGAAAAAATTCGGT
TAAGGCCAGGGGGAAAGAAAAAATATAAATTAAAACATATAGTATGGGCAAGCAGGGAGCTAGAACGATT
CGCAGTTAATCCTGGCCTGTTAGAAACATCAGAAGGCTGTAGACAAATACTGGGACAGCTACAACCATCC
CTTCAGACAGGATCAGAAGAACTTAGATCATTATATAATACAGTAGCAACCCTCTATTGTGTGCATCAAA
GGATAGAGATAAAAGACACCAAGGAAGCTTTAGACAAGATAGAGGAAGAGCAAAACAAAAGTAAGACCAC
CGCACAGCAAGCGGCCGCTGATCTTCAGACCTGGAGGAGGAGATATGAGGGACAATTGGAGAAGTGAATT
ATATAAATATAAAGTAGTAAAAATTGAACCATTAGGAGTAGCACCCACCAAGGCAAAGAGAAGAGTGGTG
CAGAGAGAAAAAAGAGCAGTGGGAATAGGAGCTTTGTTCCTTGGGTTCTTGGGAGCAGCAGGAAGCACTA
TGGGCGCAGCGTCAATGACGCTGACGGTACAGGCCAGACAATTATTGTCTGGTATAGTGCAGCAGCAGAA
CAATTTGCTGAGGGCTATTGAGGCGCAACAGCATCTGTTGCAACTCACAGTCTGGGGCATCAAGCAGCTC
CAGGCAAGAATCCTGGCTGTGGAAAGATACCTAAAGGATCAACAGCTCCTGGGGATTTGGGGTTGCTCTG
GAAAACTCATTTGCACCACTGCTGTGCCTTGGAATGCTAGTTGGAGTAATAAATCTCTGGAACAGATTTG
GAATCACACGACCTGGATGGAGTGGGACAGAGAAATTAACAATTACACAAGCTTAATACACTCCTTAATT
GAAGAATCGCAAAACCAGCAAGAAAAGAATGAACAAGAATTATTGGAATTAGATAAATGGGCAAGTTTGT
GGAATTGGTTTAACATAACAAATTGGCTGTGGTATATAAAATTATTCATAATGATAGTAGGAGGCTTGGT
AGGTTTAAGAATAGTTTTTGCTGTACTTTCTATAGTGAATAGAGTTAGGCAGGGATATTCACCATTATCG
TTTCAGACCCACCTCCCAACCCCGAGGGGACCCATGCATTGCATCTCAATTAGTCAGCAACCAGGTGTGG
AAAGTCCCCAGGCTCCCCAGCAGGCAGAAGTATGCAAAGCATGCGTCTCAATTAGTCAGCAACCATAGTC
CCGCCCCTAACTCCGCCCATCCCGCCCCTAACTCCGCCCAGTTCCGCCCATTCTCCGCCCCATGGCTGAC
TAATTTTTTTTATTTATGCAGAGGCCGAGGCCGCCTCGGCCTCTGAGCTATTCCAGAAGTAGTGAGGAGG
CTTTTTTGGAGGCCTAGGCTTTTGCAAAAAGCTTTCTAGAGGTACCACCGGAGCTTACCATGACCGAGTA
CAAGCCCACGGTGCGCCTCGCCACCCGCGACGACGTCCCCAGGGCCGTACGCACCCTCGCCGCCGCGTTC
GCCGACTACCCCGCCACGCGCCACACCGTCGATCCGGACCGCCACATCGAGCGGGTCACCGAGCTGCAAG
AACTCTTCCTCACGCGCGTCGGGCTCGACATCGGCAAGGTGTGGGTCGCGGACGACGGCGCCGCCGTGGC
GGTCTGGACCACGCCGGAGAGCGTCGAAGCGGGGGCGGTGTTCGCCGAGATCGGCCCGCGCATGGCCGAG
TTGAGCGGTTCCCGGCTGGCCGCGCAGCAACAGATGGAAGGCCTCCTGGCGCCGCACCGGCCCAAGGAGC
CCGCGTGGTTCCTGGCCACCGTCGGCGTCTCGCCCGACCACCAGGGCAAGGGTCTGGGCAGCGCCGTCGT
GCTCCCCGGAGTGGAGGCGGCCGAGCGCGCCGGGGTGCCCGCCTTCCTGGAGACCTCCGCGCCCCGCAAC
CTCCCCTTCTACGAGCGGCTCGGCTTCACCGTCACCGCCGACGTCGAGGTGCCCGAAGGACCGCGCACCT
GGTGCATGACCCGCAAGCCCGGTGCCAGTTAACGAATTCTAGATCTTGAGACAAATGGCAGTATTCATCC
ACAATTTTAAAAGAAAAGGGGGGATTGGGGGGTACAGTGCAGGGGAAAGAATAGTAGACATAATAGCAAC
AGACATACAAACTAAAGAATTACAAAAACAAATTACAAAAATTCAAAATTTTCGGGTTTATTACAGGGAC
AGCAGAGATCCACTTTGGCGCCGGCTCGAGGCCTGCAGGTGCAAAGATGGATAAAGTTTTAAACAGAGAG
GAATCTTTGCAGCTAATGGACCTTCTAGGTCTTGAAAGGAGTGGGAATTGGCTCCGGTGCCCGTCAGTGG
GCAGAGCGCACATCGCCCACAGTCCCCGAGAAGTTGGGGGGAGGGGTCGGCAATTGAACCGGTGCCTAGA
GAAGGTGGCGCGGGGTAAACTGGGAAAGTGATGTCGTGTACTGGCTCCGCCTTTTTCCCGAGGGTGGGGG
AGAACCGTATATAAGTGCAGTAGTCGCCGTGAACGTTCTTTTTCGCAACGGGTTTGCCGCCAGAACACAG
GTAAGTGCCGTGTGTGGTTCCCGCGGGCCTGGCCTCTTTACGGGTTATGGCCCTTGCGTGCCTTGAATTA
CTTCCACCTGGCTGCAGTACGTGATTCTTGATCCCGAGCTTCGGGTTGGAAGTGGGTGGGAGAGTTCGAG
GCCTTGCGCTTAAGGAGCCCCTTCGCCTCGTGCTTGAGTTGAGGCCTGGCCTGGGCGCTGGGGCCGCCGC
GTGCGAATCTGGTGGCACCTTCGCGCCTGTCTCGCTGCTTTCGATAAGTCTCTAGCCATTTAAAATTTTT
GATGACCTGCTGCGACGCTTTTTTTCTGGCAAGATAGTCTTGTAAATGCGGGCCAAGATCTGCACACTGG
TATTTCGGTTTTTGGGGCCGCGGGCGGCGACGGGGCCCGTGCGTCCCAGCGCACATGTTCGGCGAGGCGG
GGCCTGCGAGCGCGGCCACCGAGAATCGGACGGGGGTAGTCTCAAGCTGGCCGGCCTGCTCTGGTGCCTG
GCCTCGCGCCGCCGTGTATCGCCCCGCCCTGGGCGGCAAGGCTGGCCCGGTCGGCACCAGTTGCGTGAGC
GGAAAGATGGCCGCTTCCCGGCCCTGCTGCAGGGAGCTCAAAATGGAGGACGCGGCGCTCGGGAGAGCGG
GCGGGTGAGTCACCCACACAAAGGAAAAGGGCCTTTCCGTCCTCAGCCGTCGCTTCATGTGACTCCACGG
AGTACCGGGCGCCGTCCAGGCACCTCGATTAGTTCTCGAGCTTTTGGAGTACGTCGTCTTTAGGTTGGGG
GGAGGGGTTTTATGCGATGGAGTTTCCCCACACTGAGTGGGTGGAGACTGAAGTTAGGCCAGCTTGGCAC
TTGATGTAATTCTCCTTGGAATTTGCCCTTTTTGAGTTTGGATCTTGGTTCATTCTCAAGCCTCAGACAG
TGGTTCAAAGTTTTTTTCTTCCATTTCAGGTGTCGTGAGGCTAGCATCGATTGATCAACAAGTTTGTACA
AAAAAGTTGGCATGGAGGCGCTGAGTCGAGCTGGGCAGGAGATGAGCCTAGCGGCCCTGAAGCAACACGA
CCCCTATATCACCAGCATCGCAGACCTCACGGGCCAGGTCGCTCTGTACACCTTCTGCCCCAAGGCCAAC
CAGTGGGAGAAGACTGATATAGAAGGGACCTTATTCGTATATCGAAGGTCAGCTTCCCCTTACCATGGTT
TTACCATTGTGAATCGACTAAATATGCACAATCTAGTTGAACCAGTGAATAAAGATTTGGAATTTCAGCT
CCATGAACCATTTCTTCTGTATAGAAATGCAAGCTTGTCGATATATAGTATCTGGTTTTATGACAAGAAT
GACTGTCACCGCATAGCAAAACTCATGGCTGATGTGGTAGAAGAGGAGACACGGCGATCCCAGCAAGCTG
CTCGGGACAAACAGAGTCCCAGCCAGGCCAATGGCTGCAGCGACCACAGGCCCATCGACATCCTGGAGAT
GCTGAGCAGAGCCAAGGATGAGTATGAGAGGAATCAGATGGGTGACTCAAATATCTCCAGCCCTGGGTTA
CAGCCAAGCACTCAGCTCTCCAATCTGGGAAGCACCGAGACTCTAGAAGAAATGCCCTCCGGGTCACAGG
ATAAGTCTGCTCCATCTGGACACAAGCATCTGACGGTAGAAGAGTTATTTGGAACCTCTTTGCCAAAGGA
ACAACCAGCAGTTGTGGGTCTGGATTCAGAAGAAATGGAGAGGTTGCCAGGAGATGCCTCCCAGAAAGAG
CCCAATTCATTCCTACCATTTCCCTTTGAGCAGTTAGGAGGAGCCCCTCAATCAGAAACCCTGGGTGTCC
CTTCTGCTGCCCACCATTCAGTCCAGCCTGAAATCACCACCCCGGTGCTAATCACTCCAGCCTCCATCAC
ACAGTCCAATGAAAAGCATGCTCCAACCTACACAATCCCGTTGAGCCCTGTTCTCAGTCCCACTCTGCCA
GCTGAAGCTCCTACTGCACAGGTTCCCCCCAGCTTACCTCGAAACAGCACCATGATGCAGGCAGTGAAGA
CCACGCCTAGACAGAGGTCTCCACTCCTGAACCAGCCAGTCCCTGAGCTAAGCCATGCCAGTCTGATTGC
CAACCAGAGCCCCTTCAGGGCCCCATTGAACGTGACGAACACAGCTGGCACATCCCTCCCAAGCGTTGAT
CTTCTCCAGAAACTCAGGTTGACCCCACAGCATGACCAAATACAGACACAACCACTTGGGAAAGGTGCAA
TGGTAGCCAGCTTTTCTCCGGCAGCTGGTCAGCTAGCCACACCTGAGAGCTTCATAGAGCCTCCCTCTAA
GACAGCAGCAGCAAGAGTGGCGGCCTCAGCCTCCCTGAGCAACATGGTGCTTGCTCCCCTTCAGTCTATG
CAGCAGAACCAGGATCCTGAAGTATTTGTGCAGCCTAAGGTGTTATCCAGTGCCATCCCGGTTGCAGGCG
CCCCACTGGTTACTGCAACGACCACTGCAGTGTCTTCAGTCCTGCTGGCCCCAAGTGTTTTCCAGCAGAC
AGTTACAAGATCTTCGGACCTTGAGAGGAAAGCCAGCTCCCCTTCTCCTCTAACTATTGGAACGCCAGAA
AGTCAGAGAAAGCCTTCCATTATTCTCAGCAAGTCTCAGCTCCAGGATACATTAATACATCTAATAAAGA
ATGATTCCAGCTTCCTCAGTACACTTCATGAAGTCTACTTGCAGGTTCTGACCAAGAACAAAGACAACCA
CAACCTATGCCCAACTTTCTTGTACAAAGTGGTTGATATCGGTAAGCCTATCCCTAACCCTCTCCTCGGT
CTCGATTCTACGTAGTAATGAACTAGTCCGTAACTTGAAAGTATTTCGATTTCTTGGCTTTATATATCTT
GTGGAAAGGACGAATTATTACCGATCCATTACTGACGACGCGTTAAGTCGACAATCAACCTCTGGATTAC
AAAATTTGTGAAAGATTGACTGGTATTCTTAACTATGTTGCTCCTTTTACGCTATGTGGATACGCTGCTT
TAATGCCTTTGTATCATGCTATTGCTTCCCGTATGGCTTTCATTTTCTCCTCCTTGTATAAATCCTGGTT
GCTGTCTCTTTATGAGGAGTTGTGGCCCGTTGTCAGGCAACGTGGCGTGGTGTGCACTGTGTTTGCTGAC
GCAACCCCCACTGGTTGGGGCATTGCCACCACCTGTCAGCTCCTTTCCGGGACTTTCGCTTTCCCCCTCC
CTATTGCCACGGCGGAACTCATCGCCGCCTGCCTTGCCCGCTGCTGGACAGGGGCTCGGCTGTTGGGCAC
TGACAATTCCGTGGTGTTGTCGGGGAAATCATCGTCCTTTCCTTGGCTGCTCGCCTGTGTTGCCACCTGG
ATTCTGCGCGGGACGTCCTTCTGCTACGTCCCTTCGGCCCTCAATCCAGCGGACCTTCCTTCCCGCGGCC
TGCTGCCGGCTCTGCGGCCTCTTCCGCGTCTTCGCCTTCGCCCTCAGACGAGTCGGATCTCCCTTTGGGC
CGCCTCCCCGCGTCGACTTTAAGACCAATGACTTACAAGGCAGCTGTAGATCTTAGCCACTTTTTAAAAG
AAAAGGGGGGACTGGAAGGGCTAATTCACTCCCAACGAAGACAAGATCTGCTTTTTGCTTGTACTGGGTC
TCTCTGGTTAGACCAGATCTGAGCCTGGGAGCTCTCTGGCTAACTAGGGAACCCACTGCTTAAGCCTCAA
TAAAGCTTGCCTTGAGTGCTTCAAGTAGTGTGTGCCCGTCTGTTGTGTGACTCTGGTAACTAGAGATCCC
TCAGACCCTTTTAGTCAGTGTGGAAAATCTCTAGCAGTACGTATAGTAGTTCATGTCATCTTATTATTCA
GTATTTATAACTTGCAAAGAAATGAATATCAGAGAGTGAGAGGAACTTGTTTATTGCAGCTTATAATGGT
TACAAATAAAGCAATAGCATCACAAATTTCACAAATAAAGCATTTTTTTCACTGCATTCTAGTTGTGGTT
TGTCCAAACTCATCAATGTATCTTATCATGTCTGGCTCTAGCTATCCCGCCCCTAACTCCGCCCATCCCG
CCCCTAACTCCGCCCAGTTCCGCCCATTCTCCGCCCCATGGCTGACTAATTTTTTTTATTTATGCAGAGG
CCGAGGCCGCCTCGGCCTCTGAGCTATTCCAGAAGTAGTGAGGAGGCTTTTTTGGAGGCCTAGGGACGTA
CCCAATTCGCCCTATAGTGAGTCGTATTACGCGCGCTCACTGGCCGTCGTTTTACAACGTCGTGACTGGG
AAAACCCTGGCGTTACCCAACTTAATCGCCTTGCAGCACATCCCCCTTTCGCCAGCTGGCGTAATAGCGA
AGAGGCCCGCACCGATCGCCCTTCCCAACAGTTGCGCAGCCTGAATGGCGAATGGG
[124 nt withheld, positions 7547-7670]
C
[91 nt withheld, positions 7672-7762]
A
[49 nt withheld, positions 7764-7812]
CCTTTGACGTTGGAGTCCACGTTCTTT
[37 nt withheld, positions 7840-7876]
ACCCTATCTCGGTCTATTCTTTTGATTTATAAGGGATTTTGCCGATTTCGGCCTATTGGTTAAAAAATGA
GCTGATTTAACAAAAATTTAACGCGAATTTTAACAAAATATTAACGCTTACAATTTAGGTGGCACTTTTC
GGGGAAATGTGCGCGGAACCCCTATTTGTTTATTTTTCTAAATACATTCAAATATGTATCCGCTCATGAG
ACAATAACCCTGATAAATGCTTCAATAATATTGAAAAAGGAAGAGTATGAGTATTCAACATTTCCGTGTC
GCCCTTATTCCCTTTTTTGCGGCATTTTGCCTTCCTGTTTTTGCTCACCCAGAAACGCTGGTGAAAGTAA
AAGATGCTGAAGATCAGTTGGGTGCACGAGTGGGTTACATCGAACTGGATCTCAACAGCGGTAAGATCCT
TGAGAGTTTTCGCCCCGAAGAACGTTTTCCAATGATGAGCACTTTTAAAGTTCTGCTATGTGGCGCGGTA
TTATCCCGTATTGACGCCGGGCAAGAGCAACTCGGTCGCCGCATACACTATTCTCAGAATGACTTGGTTG
AGTACTCACCAGTCACAGAAAAGCATCTTACGGATGGCATGACAGTAAGAGAATTATGCAGTGCTGCCAT
AACCATGAGTGATAACACTGCGGCCAACTTACTTCTGACAACGATCGGAGGACCGAAGGAGCTAACCGCT
TTTTTGCACAACATGGGGGATCATGTAACTCGCCTTGATCGTTGGGAACCGGAGCTGAATGAAGCCATAC
CAAACGACGAGCGTGACACCACGATGCCTGTAGCAATGGCAACAACGTTGCGCAAACTATTAACTGGCGA
ACTACTTACTCTAGCTTCCCGGCAACAATTAATAGACTGGATGGAGGCGGATAAAGTTGCAGGACCACTT
CTGCGCTCGGCCCTTCCGGCTGGCTGGTTTATTGCTGATAAATCTGGAGCCGGTGAGCGTGGGTCTCGCG
GTATCATTGCAGCACTGGGGCCAGATGGTAAGCCCTCCCGTATCGTAGTTATCTACACGACGGGGAGTCA
GGCAACTATGGATGAACGAAATAGACAGATCGCTGAGATAGGTGCCTCACTGATTAAGCATTGGTAACTG
TCAGACCAAGTTTACTCATATATACTTTAGATTGATTTAAAACTTCATTTTTAATTTAAAAGGATCTAGG
TGAAGATCCTTTTTGATAATCTCATGACCAAAATCCCTTAACGTGAGTTTTCGTTCCACTGAGCGTCAGA
CCCCGTAGAAAAGATCAAAGGATCTTCTTGAGATCCTTTTTTTCTGCGCGTAATCTGCTGCTTGCAAACA
AAAAAACCACCGCTACCAGCGGTGGTTTGTTTGCCGGATCAAGAGCTACCAACTCTTTTTCCGAAGGTAA
CTGGCTTCAGCAGAGCGCAGATACCAAATACTGTTCTTCTAGTGTAGCCGTAGTTAGGCCACCACTTCAA
GAACTCTGTAGCACCGCCTACATACCTCGCTCTGCTAATCCTGTTACCAGTGGCTGCTGCCAGTGGCGAT
AAGTCGTGTCTTACCGGGTTGGACTCAAGACGATAGTTACCGGATAAGGCGCAGCGGTCGGGCTGAACGG
GGGGTTCGTGCACACAGCCCAGCTTGGAGCGAACGACCTACACCGAACTGAGATACCTACAGCGTGAGCT
ATGAGAAAGCGCCACGCTTCCCGAAGGGAGAAAGGCGGACAGGTATCCGGTAAGCGGCAGGGTCGGAACA
GGAGAGCGCACGAGGGAGCTTCCAGGGGGAAACGCCTGGTATCTTTATAGTCCTGTCGGGTTTCGCCACC
TCTGACTTGAGCGTCGATTTTTGTGATGCTCGTCAGGGGGGCGGAGCCTATGGAAAAACGCCAGCAACGC
GGCCTTTTTACGGTTCCTGGCCTTTTGCTGGCCTTTTGCTCACATGTTCTTTCCTGCGTTATCCCCTGAT
TCTGTGGATAACCGTATTACCGCCTTTGAGTGAGCTGATACCGCTCGCCGCAGCCGAACGACCGAGCGCA
GCGAGTCAGTGAGCGAGGAAGCGGAAGAGCGCCCAATACGCAAACCGCCTCTCCCCGCGCGTTGGCCGAT
TCATTAATGCAGCTGGCACGACAGGTTTCCCGACTGGAAAGCGGGCAGTGAGCGCAACGCAATTAATGTG
AGTTAGCTCACTCATTAGGCACCCCAGGCTTTACACTTTATGCTTCCGGCTCGTATGTTGTGTGGAATTG
TGAGCGGATAACAATTTCACACAGGAAACAGCTATGACCATGATTACGCCAAGCGCGCAATTAACCCTCA
CTAAAGGGAACAAAAGCTGGAGCTGCAAGC
