>Addgene plasmid #144785 | TFORF3309 | depositor partial sequence | sequence record 286470 | Insert
ATCGATTGATCAACAAGTTTGTACAAAAAAGTTGGCATGGAGGCGCTGAGTCGAGCTGGGCAGGAGATGA
GCCTAGCGGCCCTGAAGCAACACGACCCCTATATCACCAGCATCGCAGACCTCACGGGCCAGGTCGCTCT
GTACACCTTCTGCCCCAAGGCCAACCAGTGGGAGAAGACTGATATAGAAGGGACCTTATTCGTATATCGA
AGGTCAGCTTCCCCTTACCATGGTTTTACCATTGTGAATCGACTAAATATGCACAATCTAGTTGAACCAG
TGAATAAAGATTTGGAATTTCAGCTCCATGAACCATTTCTTCTGTATAGAAATGCAAGCTTGTCGATATA
TAGTATCTGGTTTTATGACAAGAATGACTGTCACCGCATAGCAAAACTCATGGCTGATGTGGTAGAAGAG
GAGACACGGCGATCCCAGCAAGCTGCTCGGGACAAACAGAGTCCCAGCCAGGCCAATGGCTGCAGCGACC
ACAGGCCCATCGACATCCTGGAGATGCTGAGCAGAGCCAAGGATGAGTATGAGAGGAATCAGATGGGTGA
CTCAAATATCTCCAGCCCTGGGTTACAGCCAAGCACTCAGCTCTCCAATCTGGGAAGCACCGAGACTCTA
GAAGAAATGCCCTCCGGGTCACAGGATAAGTCTGCTCCATCTGGACACAAGCATCTGACGGTAGAAGAGT
TATTTGGAACCTCTTTGCCAAAGGAACAACCAGCAGTTGTGGGTCTGGATTCAGAAGAAATGGAGAGGTT
GCCAGGAGATGCCTCCCAGAAAGAGCCCAATTCATTCCTACCATTTCCCTTTGAGCAGTTAGGAGGAGCC
CCTCAATCAGAAACCCTGGGTGTCCCTTCTGCTGCCCACCATTCAGTCCAGCCTGAAATCACCACCCCGG
TGCTAATCACTCCAGCCTCCATCACACAGTCCAATGAAAAGCATGCTCCAACCTACACAATCCCGTTGAG
CCCTGTTCTCAGTCCCACTCTGCCAGCTGAAGCTCCTACTGCACAGGTTCCCCCCAGCTTACCTCGAAAC
AGCACCATGATGCAGGCAGTGAAGACCACGCCTAGACAGAGGTCTCCACTCCTGAACCAGCCAGTCCCTG
AGCTAAGCCATGCCAGTCTGATTGCCAACCAGAGCCCCTTCAGGGCCCCATTGAACGTGACGAACACAGC
TGGCACATCCCTCCCAAGCGTTGATCTTCTCCAGAAACTCAGGTTGACCCCACAGCATGACCAAATACAG
ACACAACCACTTGGGAAAGGTGCAATGGTAGCCAGCTTTTCTCCGGCAGCTGGTCAGCTAGCCACACCTG
AGAGCTTCATAGAGCCTCCCTCTAAGACAGCAGCAGCAAGAGTGGCGGCCTCAGCCTCCCTGAGCAACAT
GGTGCTTGCTCCCCTTCAGTCTATGCAGCAGAACCAGGATCCTGAAGTATTTGTGCAGCCTAAGGTGTTA
TCCAGTGCCATCCCGGTTGCAGGCGCCCCACTGGTTACTGCAACGACCACTGCAGTGTCTTCAGTCCTGC
TGGCCCCAAGTGTTTTCCAGCAGACAGTTACAAGATCTTCGGACCTTGAGAGGAAAGCCAGCTCCCCTTC
TCCTCTAACTATTGGAACGCCAGAAAGTCAGAGAAAGCCTTCCATTATTCTCAGCAAGTCTCAGCTCCAG
GATACATTAATACATCTAATAAAGAATGATTCCAGCTTCCTCAGTACACTTCATGAAGTCTACTTGCAGG
TTCTGACCAAGAACAAAGACAACCACAACCTATGCCCAACTTTCTTGTACAAAGTGGTTGATATCGGTAA
GCCTATCCCTAACCCTCTCCTCGGTCTCGATTCTACGTAGTAATGAACTAGTCCGTAACTTGAAAGTATT
TCGATTTCTTGGCTTTATATATCTTGTGGAAAGGACGAATTATTACCGATCCATTACTGACG
