>Addgene plasmid #144785 | TFORF3309 | depositor partial sequence | sequence record 286471 | Barcode
ATTATTACCGATCCATTACTGACG
